>Addgene plasmid #195831 | pENTR223-BBLF2/3 | addgene full sequence | sequence record 384666 | Addgene NGS Result
CTTTCCTGCGTTATCCCCTGATTCTGTGGATAACCGTATTACCGCCTTTGAGTGAGCTGATACCGCTCGC
CGCAGCCGAACGACCGAGCGCAGCGAGTCAGTGAGCGAGGAAGCGGAAGAGCGCCCAATACGCAAACCGC
CTCTCCCCGCGCGTTGGCCGATTCATTAATGCAGCTGGCACGACAGGTTTCCCGACTGGAAAGCGGGCAG
TGAGCGCAACGCAATTAATACGCGTACCGCTAGCCAGGAAGAGTTTGTAGAAACGCAAAAAGGCCATCCG
TCAGGATGGCCTTCTGCTTAGTTTGATGCCTGGCAGTTTATGGCGGGCGTCCTGCCCGCCACCCTCCGGG
CCGTTGCTTCACAACGTTCAAATCCGCTCCCGGCGGATTTGTCCTACTCAGGAGAGCGTTCACCGACAAA
CAACAGATAAAACGAAAGGCCCAGTCTTCCGACTGAGCCTTTCGTTTTATTTGATGCCTGGCAGTTCCCT
ACTCTCGCGTTAACGCTAGCATGGATGTTTTCCCAGTCACGACGTTGTAAAACGACGGCCAGTCTTAAGC
TCGGGCCCCAAATAATGATTTTATTTTGACTGATAGTGACCTGTTCGTTGCAACAAATTGATGAGCAATG
CTTTTTTATAATGCCAACTTTGTACAAAAAAGTTGGCATGATGGAAACACCCGCGGAGAGCGTCAGGGCC
CGCGTCAGCTCGGTTACCTTTTATAATGTTACCCAGACCGCAGGGCGGTGGTGGGCGATTTGGGTCGTGG
GCATCGTGCCCATCAAAAGGGAGGACGTTGAGACTCTGATCGTGGTGCAGGCCTGCCAGCCGCCGCTTGG
AGGCTCCCTGGAGCCCCCCGTGGTCAACGCGCCCTCGACTACCGAACTCAACTTTTTGCGATGGGAGCGG
GAGCTCAGGCGCAGCGGGGGGCTCATTGCTATGCTCGCCGATGCCGCCGAGAAGGACCTATTTGACCTTT
CATTTAGAACCCGAGACCGCAGACTCTTGTCCGCCGCCAGGGTGGAGGATGAGCAGGGCCTCATCTTCCA
GCCTCTCTTTCCAGCACAGGTGGTCTGCCAAAGCTGCTCGGGGGATGATGGGCGGGACCAACAACCCCCA
CCTGTTGATGGCTTCGGGTCCGAGATGGAGGGGGAACAGACATGCCCCCATGCTCAGAGGCACTCTGAGT
CTCCCGGACAGTTGGACGTATACATCAGGACACCGCGTGGGGATGTTTTCACCTATTCCACCGAGACTCC
CGACGACCCCTCTCCCGTCCCCTTTAGGGACATCCTGCGACCGGTCACTTATGAAGTAGATCTGGTGTCG
TCCGACGGGGCCACCGGCCGTGGTGGGGACGCCCGACGGCACCGCGTCAGCCTGAAAATTCTTGAGCCGG
CTGGGGGATTCGAGTCCTGGCTTGTCAACTCTTGGAGTATGGCCGGGGGCGGGCTCTACGCCTTCCTCCG
CAGTATCTATGCCTCCTGCTACGCCAACCACAGAGGCACCAAGCCCATCTTCTACCTCCTGGACCCCGAA
CTCTGCCCAGGGGGCTCAGATTTCCAGCCCTATGTCCCGGGCTTTCCCTTCCTGCCCATCCATTATGTGG
GACGGGCGAGGCCGGCCTTCTGGCACCGGGCGCCACACAGCGAGGGTCTCCTGCTACTGGACCTGAACCT
GGGAGTCTCTGGGACGCCCCTGGCAGACGCCCTCCTGGGCCTCGACGCGCGGTCAGGGCAACGACGCGGC
TCGCTGCTCCTACAACAAATCTGGCCCCCGACCCGAAAGGAGATTAACCCTCGCCACGTTTGCACGCGGG
AAGGCGGCGAGGGAGGGGGGGAGGACGAGACGACGGTGGTCGGGCGCGCGGAGGCCACAGCCATCCTTGA
GGCTGATGCCACTTGGTGGCTCTACGAATTGGCCCGCTGCCACCTCTCTGCCAGGGGCGCCCCCGTGGGA
ACGCCTGATGGCGGAGGGCAGGCGCGGGACGCGCAAACCTGGCTGCGGGCCCTTCACCGCTATGGCACCT
CAGACACGCGACGGGCACTCGGGGGCCTCTACACCGCCGTCACCCGGGTTCTCCTACACGCGGCCGCTGA
CCTAGGACTGACCTGGGCTTATGCAGACGAGTTCATCCTGGGCTTTGTGGCACCAACCTCCGCCCATCCT
TCAGAGGAGCCACTAGCACAGGCTTTCCTGCAAGGCGTGAAAGACTCGGAGGATGCCAGCCGGCTCGACC
GGGATGTGATGGGTGGAGAGGCCACCGTGGCCCGCAGACACATTCGGGTGAAGGCTCGACGCGGGCCCGG
GTGCCTACTGATGGCCATCTTTCAGGGGGATCTTTACGTGGGTGGATGTAGGGAGCACTCGGGGCCCTTT
TTGGTTTGGCACGAAGCCTTCTCCTGGACCCTGGACCAACTAGCGGCGAGACCCGAGGCAGACAAGGCCC
CGCCATCCCACGACCACCTGTTGACCCTGGTCCGCGACCTGACCCGGAGACTGGCCCCCGGGCGGCGCCG
AAACAGGTTTTGGGCTCTTCCGCGAGCCTGGCTTCAGCGGCTGCGGAGGGCTGGGCTGCGCCTCTCTGGA
AGCCACGTGTGTCTCCTGGACAAGGACGGAGCGCGCCCGGCCCCCTGCCAGACGGCCACTGAGCATGGTC
TCAGCCCCACCGCCTACTTTCGAGAGATTATGGCCTTTCTGCTTGATGTGATATCGGCCCTCCACCCCGG
CTACACCATTCCTATGGAAATCACGCGAGAGACAGATTTACTGATGACTGTTCTCAGTTTATTCCCAACT
TTCTTGTACAAAGTTGGCATTATAAGAAAGCATTGCTTATCAATTTGTTGCAACGAACAGGTCACTATCA
GTCAAAATAAAATCATTATTTGCCATCCAGCTGATATCCCCTATAGTGAGTCGTATTACATGGTCATAGC
TGTTTCCTGGCAGCTCTGGCCCGTGTCTCAAAATCTCTGATGTTACATTGCACAAGATAAAAATATATCA
TCATGCCTCCTCTAGACCAGCCAGGACAGAAATGCCTCGACTTCGCTGCTACCCAAGGTTGCCGGGTGAC
GCACACCGTGGAAACGGATGAAGGCACGAACCCAGTGGACATAAGCCTGTTCGGTTCGTAAGCTGTAATG
CAAGTAGCGTATGCGCTCACGCAACTGGTCCAGAACCTTGACCGAACGCAGCGGTGGTAACGGCGCAGTG
GCGGTTTTCATGGCTTGTTATGACTGTTTTTTTGGGGTACAGTCTATGCCTCGGGCATCCAAGCAGCAAG
CGCGTTACGCCGTGGGTCGATGTTTGATGTTATGGAGCAGCAACGATGTTACGCAGCAGGGCAGTCGCCC
TAAAACAAAGTTAAACATTATGAGGGAAGCGGTGATCGCCGAAGTATCGACTCAACTATCAGAGGTAGTT
GGCGTCATCGAGCGCCATCTCGAACCGACGTTGCTGGCCGTACATTTGTACGGCTCCGCAGTGGATGGCG
GCCTGAAGCCACACAGTGATATTGATTTGCTGGTTACGGTGACCGTAAGGCTTGATGAAACAACGCGGCG
AGCTTTGATCAACGACCTTTTGGAAACTTCGGCTTCCCCTGGAGAGAGCGAGATTCTCCGCGCTGTAGAA
GTCACCATTGTTGTGCACGACGACATCATTCCGTGGCGTTATCCAGCTAAGCGCGAACTGCAATTTGGAG
AATGGCAGCGCAATGACATTCTTGCAGGTATCTTCGAGCCAGCCACGATCGACATTGATCTGGCTATCTT
GCTGACAAAAGCAAGAGAACATAGCGTTGCCTTGGTAGGTCCAGCGGCGGAGGAACTCTTTGATCCGGTT
CCTGAACAGGATCTATTTGAGGCGCTAAATGAAACCTTAACGCTATGGAACTCGCCGCCCGACTGGGCTG
GCGATGAGCGAAATGTAGTGCTTACGTTGTCCCGCATTTGGTACAGCGCAGTAACCGGCAAAATCGCGCC
GAAGGATGTCGCTGCCGACTGGGCAATGGAGCGCCTGCCGGCCCAGTATCAGCCCGTCATACTTGAAGCT
AGACAGGCTTATCTTGGACAAGAAGAAGATCGCTTGGCCTCGCGCGCAGATCAGTTGGAAGAATTTGTCC
ACTACGTGAAAGGCGAGATCACCAAGGTAGTCGGCAAATAACCCTCGAGCCACCCATGACCAAAATCCCT
TAACGTGAGTTACGCGTCGTTCCACTGAGCGTCAGACCCCGTAGAAAAGATCAAAGGATCTTCTTGAGAT
CCTTTTTTTCTGCGCGTAATCTGCTGCTTGCAAACAAAAAAACCACCGCTACCAGCGGTGGTTTGTTTGC
CGGATCAAGAGCTACCAACTCTTTTTCCGAAGGTAACTGGCTTCAGCAGAGCGCAGATACCAAATACTGT
TCTTCTAGTGTAGCCGTAGTTAGGCCACCACTTCAAGAACTCTGTAGCACCGCCTACATACCTCGCTCTG
CTAATCCTGTTACCAGTGGCTGCTGCCAGTGGCGATAAGTCGTGTCTTACCGGGTTGGACTCAAGACGAT
AGTTACCGGATAAGGCGCAGCGGTCGGGCTGAACGGGGGGTTCGTGCACACAGCCCAGCTTGGAGCGAAC
GACCTACACCGAACTGAGATACCTACAGCGTGAGCTATGAGAAAGCGCCACGCTTCCCGAAGGGAGAAAG
GCGGACAGGTATCCGGTAAGCGGCAGGGTCGGAACAGGAGAGCGCACGAGGGAGCTTCCAGGGGGAAACG
CCTGGTATCTTTATAGTCCTGTCGGGTTTCGCCACCTCTGACTTGAGCGTCGATTTTTGTGATGCTCGTC
AGGGGGGCGGAGCCTATGGAAAAACGCCAGCAACGCGGCCTTTTTACGGTTCCTGGCCTTTTGCTGGCCT
TTTGCTCACATGTT
Features (pLannotate 1.2.2; 11 found; start..end, strand, type, name):
    121..213     +  CDS            lacI (fragment): lac repressor; lacI; The lac repressor binds to the lac operator to inhibit transcription in E. coli. This inhibition can be relieved by adding lactose or isopropyl-β-D-thiogalactopyranoside (IPTG).
    268..295     -  terminator     rrnB T2 terminator: transcription terminator T2 from the E. coli rrnB gene
    427..470     +  terminator     rrnB T1 terminator: Escherichia coli rrnB; transcription terminator T1 from the E. coli rrnB gene
    517..553     -  CDS            lacZα (fragment): LacZα fragment of β-galactosidase; lacZ fragment
    644..2191    +  CDS            YBL2_EBVB9: Protein inferred from homology: Swiss-Prot protein existence level 3. From Epstein-Barr virus (strain B95-8) (HHV-4) (Human herpesvirus 4).
   2794..2892    -  protein_bind   attL2: mutant version of attL; recombination site for the Gateway® LR reaction LR Clonase™
   2910..2928    -  promoter       T7 promoter: promoter for bacteriophage T7 RNA polymerase
   3118..3141    +  promoter       Pc promoter (fragment): intI1 (promoter lies within the coding sequence); class 1 integron promoter
   3317..3373    +  CDS            GmR (fragment): gentamycin acetyltransferase; aacC1; confers resistance to gentamycin
   3380..4171    +  CDS            SmR: aminoglycoside adenylyltransferase (Murphy, 1985); aadA; confers resistance to spectinomycin and streptomycin
   4264..4852    +  rep_origin     ori: high-copy-number ColE1/pMB1/pBR322/pUC origin of replication
