[The description below was written by a language model from this plasmid's Addgene catalogue record and pLannotate feature annotations shown in this document.]
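Description:
pENTR223-BBLF2/3 is a Gateway entry clone built on the Invitrogen pENTR223.1 backbone, carrying the Epstein-Barr virus BBLF2/3 open reading frame. It is a purely bacterial shuttle and storage plasmid. It replicates in E. coli from a high-copy ColE1/pUC-type origin and is selected with spectinomycin through the aadA (SmR) aminoglycoside adenylyltransferase gene. That gene sits downstream of a fragment of a class 1 integron Pc promoter and a short remnant of a gentamicin resistance gene. The sequenced record is 4,914 nt, against a stated empty backbone of 2,875 bp.

The viral insert is annotated by homology to an Epstein-Barr virus strain B95-8 protein (positions 644–2191). The annotated match stops about 600 nt before the attL2 site, so it may cover only part of the cloned insert. This could reflect the spliced BBLF2/BBLF3 gene structure, but the record does not say. An attL2 recombination site lies downstream of the insert. No attL1 site was called by the annotation software, although one would be expected upstream in a functional entry clone. The rrnB T1 and T2 terminators upstream insulate the cloning region from read-through transcription, and a T7 promoter lies just outside attL2. The short lacI and lacZα fragments are backbone remnants. The entry clone has no annotated promoter positioned to express the insert, and no tags are listed.

The plasmid serves as a source for transferring BBLF2/3 by LR Clonase recombination into destination vectors of choice. It comes from a collection associated with mapping Epstein-Barr virus protein interactions, both within the virus and with human proteins.
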