Addgene plasmid #195831: pENTR223-BBLF2/3
Purpose: Gateway Entry Clone of Epstein-Barr virus BBLF2/3
Depositing lab: Eric Johannsen. Depositing organization: Brigham and Women's Hospital. Publication: Epstein-Barr virus and virus human protein interaction maps. Calderwood MA, Venkatesan K, Xing L, Chase MR, Vazquez A, Holthaus AM, Ewence AE, Li N, Hirozane-Kishikawa T, Hill DE, Vidal M, Kieff E, Johannsen E. Proc Natl Acad Sci U S A. 2007 May 1;104(18):7606-11. doi: 10.1073/pnas.0702332104. Epub 2007 Apr 19. PubMed 17446270.
Backbone
  Vector backbone: pENTR223.1
  Backbone manufacturer: Invitrogen
  Backbone size w/o insert (bp): 2875
  Vector type: Gateway Entry Vector
Growth in bacteria
  Bacterial resistance: Spectinomycin, 50 μg/mL
  Growth temperature: 37°C
  Growth strain: DH5alpha
  Copy number: High Copy
Gene/Insert
  Gene/Insert name: BBLF2/3
  Species: Epstein-Barr virus
  Entrez Gene: BBLF2/BBLF3 (a.k.a. HHV4_BBLF2/BBLF3)
  Cloning method: Gateway Cloning
Terms and licenses: Academic/Nonprofit Terms; Industry Terms: Not Available to Industry
How to cite: pENTR223-BBLF2/3 was a gift from Eric Johannsen (Addgene plasmid # 195831 ; http://n2t.net/addgene:195831 ; RRID:Addgene_195831)
